Addgene plasmid #114671: pCMV6-LacZ-BbsI
Purpose: For one-step cloning (with blue/ white screening) of an open reading frame of interest for constitutive gene expression
Depositing lab: Lynne Postovit. Depositing organization: University of Alberta.
Backbone
  Vector backbone: pCMV6
  Backbone manufacturer: Origene
  Backbone size w/o insert (bp): 4508
  Total vector size (bp): 4968
  Vector type: Mammalian Expression
  Selectable markers: Neomycin (select with G418)
Growth in bacteria
  Bacterial resistance: Kanamycin, 50 μg/mL
  Growth temperature: 37°C
  Growth strain: DH5alpha
  Growth instructions: Can likely be grown in other strains
  Copy number: Unknown
Gene/Insert
  Gene/Insert name: LacZ
  Insert size (bp): 460
  Promoter: Lac promoter
  Cloning method: Restriction Enzyme; 5′ cloning site BbsI (not destroyed); 3′ cloning site BbsI (not destroyed)
  Sequencing primers: 5′ CMV Forward; 3′ hGH-PA-R
Terms and licenses: Academic/Nonprofit Terms; Industry Terms: Not Available to Industry
How to cite: pCMV6-LacZ-BbsI was a gift from Lynne Postovit (Addgene plasmid # 114671 ; http://n2t.net/addgene:114671 ; RRID:Addgene_114671)
