[The description below was written by a language model from this plasmid's Addgene catalogue record and pLannotate feature annotations shown in this document.]
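Description:
pCMV6-LacZ-BbsI is a 4,968 bp mammalian expression vector built on the Origene pCMV6 backbone and adapted as a recipient for one-step cloning of an open reading frame with blue/white screening. It replicates in E. coli from a high-copy ColE1/pUC-type origin and also carries an f1 phage origin. A single Tn5 aminoglycoside phosphotransferase gene (NeoR/KanR) provides both selections. It sits downstream of tandem bacterial (AmpR/bla) and SV40 early promoters and is terminated by an HSV TK polyadenylation signal, giving kanamycin resistance in bacteria and G418 resistance in mammalian cells.

The expression unit consists of the human CMV immediate-early enhancer and promoter, followed by a T7 promoter, and ends in a human growth hormone polyadenylation signal. Between them lies a roughly 460 bp pBluescript-derived lacZα stuffer containing the CAP binding site, lac promoter and operator, T3 and T7 promoter sequences, a remnant of the multiple cloning site and a lacZα coding fragment. According to the record, this cassette is flanked on both sides by BbsI sites. BbsI is a type IIS enzyme that cuts outside its recognition sequence, so digestion should release the stuffer and leave defined overhangs for directional insertion of an ORF. Parental plasmids that keep lacZα give blue colonies in an α-complementing host on indicator plates, whereas recombinants in which the ORF has replaced the cassette are white.

Once inserted, the ORF is transcribed constitutively from the CMV promoter in mammalian cells, and G418 can be used to select stable lines. The annotation also detects small fragments elsewhere in the backbone: a second lacZα piece, an M13 origin piece, and partial ble and bGH poly(A) sequences. These appear to be backbone remnants rather than functional parts. No epitope tag or reporter is annotated in the record.
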