Features (pLannotate 1.2.2; 21 found; start..end, strand, type, name):
      1..25      +  rep_origin     M13 ori (fragment): M13 bacteriophage origin of replication; arrow indicates direction of (+) strand synthesis
     29..183     -  CDS            lacZα (fragment): LacZα fragment of β-galactosidase; lacZ fragment
    343..722     +  enhancer       CMV enhancer: human cytomegalovirus immediate early enhancer
    724..923     +  promoter       CMV promoter: human cytomegalovirus (CMV) immediate early promoter
    952..970     +  promoter       T7 promoter: promoter for bacteriophage T7 RNA polymerase
   1017..1038    +  protein_bind   CAP binding site: CAP binding activates transcription in the presence of cAMP. E. coli catabolite activator protein
   1053..1083    +  promoter       lac promoter: promoter for the E. coli lac operon
   1091..1107    +  protein_bind   lac operator: The lac repressor binds to the lac operator to inhibit transcription in E. coli. This inhibition can be relieved by adding lactose or isopropyl-β-D-thiogalactopyranoside (IPTG). lac repressor encoded by lacI
   1152..1170    +  promoter       T3 promoter: promoter for bacteriophage T3 RNA polymerase
   1186..1209    +  misc_feature   MCS (fragment): pBluescript multiple cloning site
   1218..1236    -  promoter       T7 promoter: promoter for bacteriophage T7 RNA polymerase
   1244..1399    +  CDS            lacZα (fragment): LacZα fragment of β-galactosidase; lacZ fragment
   1422..1874    +  polyA_signal   hGH poly(A) signal (fragment): human growth hormone polyadenylation signal
   2023..2611    -  rep_origin     ori: high-copy-number ColE1/pMB1/pBR322/pUC origin of replication
   2833..2849    +  polyA_signal   bGH poly(A) signal (fragment): bovine growth hormone polyadenylation signal
   2940..2987    -  polyA_signal   HSV TK poly(A) signal: herpes simplex virus thymidine kinase polyadenylation signal (Cole and Stacy, 1985)
   3046..3198    -  CDS            ble (fragment): BLE_KLEPN - Experimental evidence at protein level: Swiss-Prot protein existence level 1. Binding protein with a strong affinity to the bleomycin family of antibiotics. Binds to CL990; an antimitotic-antibiotic compound. From Klebsiella pneumoniae.
   3219..4013    -  CDS            NeoR/KanR: aminoglycoside phosphotransferase from Tn5; aph(3')-II (or nptII); confers resistance to neomycin, kanamycin, and G418 (Geneticin®)
   4048..4405    -  promoter       SV40 promoter: SV40 enhancer and early promoter
   4407..4511    -  promoter       AmpR promoter: bla
   4538..4966    +  rep_origin     f1 ori (sequence partly withheld): f1 bacteriophage origin of replication; arrow indicates direction of (+) strand synthesis
>Addgene plasmid #114671 | pCMV6-LacZ-BbsI | addgene full sequence | sequence record 224108 | Addgene NGS Result
AACAAAATATTAACGCTTACAATTTCCATTCGCCATTCAGGCTGCGCAACTGTTGGGAAGGGCGATCGGT
GCGGGCCTCTTCGCTATTACGCCAGCTGGCGAAAGGGGGATGTGCTGCAAGGCGATTAAGTTGGGTAACG
CCAGGGTTTTCCCAGTCACGACGTTGTAAAACGACGGCCAGTGCCAAGCTGATCTATACATTGAATCAAT
ATTGGCAATTAGCCATATTAGTCATTGGTTATATAGCATAAATCAATATTGGCTATTGGCCATTGCATAC
GTTGTATCTATATCATAATATGTACATTTATATTGGCTCATGTCCAATATGACCGCCATGTTGACATTGA
TTATTGACTAGTTATTAATAGTAATCAATTACGGGGTCATTAGTTCATAGCCCATATATGGAGTTCCGCG
TTACATAACTTACGGTAAATGGCCCGCCTGGCTGACCGCCCAACGACCCCCGCCCATTGACGTCAATAAT
GACGTATGTTCCCATAGTAACGCCAATAGGGACTTTCCATTGACGTCAATGGGTGGAGTATTTACGGTAA
ACTGCCCACTTGGCAGTACATCAAGTGTATCATATGCCAAGTCCGCCCCCTATTGACGTCAATGACGGTA
AATGGCCCGCCTGGCATTATGCCCAGTACATGACCTTACGGGACTTTCCTACTTGGCAGTACATCTACGT
ATTAGTCATCGCTATTACCATGGTGATGCGGTTTTGGCAGTACACCAATGGGCGTGGATAGCGGTTTGAC
TCACGGGGATTTCCAAGTCTCCACCCCATTGACGTCAATGGGAGTTTGTTTTGGCACCAAAATCAACGGG
ACTTTCCAAAATGTCGTAATAACCCCGCCCCGTTGACGCAAATGGGCGGTAGGCGTGTACGGTGGGAGGT
CTATATAAGCAGAGCTCGTTTAGTGAACCGTCAGAATTTTGTAATACGACTCACTATAGGGCGGCCGGGT
CTTCATCTGGAAAGCGGGCAGTGAGCGCAACGCAATTAATGTGAGTTAGCTCACTCATTAGGCACCCCAG
GCTTTACACTTTATGCTTCCGGCTCGTATGTTGTGTGGAATTGTGAGCGGATAACAATTTCACACAGGAA
ACAGCTATGACCATGATTACGCCAAGCGCGCAATTAACCCTCACTAAAGGGAACAAAAGCTGGAGGACCT
CGAGGGGGGGCCCGGTACCCAATTCGCCCTATAGTGAGTCGTATTACGCGCGCTCACTGGCCGTCGTTTT
ACAACGTCGTGACTGGGAAAACCCTGGCGTTACCCAACTTAATCGCCTTGCAGCACATCCCCCTTTCGCC
AGCTGGCGTAATAGCGAAGAGGCCCGCACCGATCGCCCTTCCCAACAGTTGCGCAGCCTGAATGGCGAAT
GGTAGGACGCGCCCTGTAGCGTGGGAAGACAACCTGTAGGGCCTGCGGGGTCTATTGGGAACCAAGCTGG
AGTGCAGTGGCACAATCTTGGCTCACTGCAATCTCCGCCTCCTGGGTTCAAGCGATTCTCCTGCCTCAGC
CTCCCGAGTTGTTGGGATTCCAGGCATGCATGACCAGGCTCAGCTAATTTTTGTTTTTTTGGTAGAGACG
GGGTTTCACCATATTGGCCAGGCTGGTCTCCAACTCCTAATCTCAGGTGATCTACCCACCTTGGCCTCCC
AAATTGCTGGGATTACAGGCGTGAACCACTGCTCCCTTCCCTGTCCTTCTGATTTTAAAATAACTATACC
AGCAGGAGGACGTCCAGACACAGCATAGGCTACCTGGCCATGCCCAACCGGTGGGACATTTGAGTTGCTT
GCTTGGCACTGTCCTCTCATGCGTTGGGTCCACTCAGTAGATGCCTGTTGAATTGGGTACGCGGCCAGCG
GCGAGCGGTATCAGCTCACTCAAAGGCGGTAATACGGTTATCCACAGAATCAGGGGATAACGCAGGAAAG
AACATGTGAGCAAAAGGCCAGCAAAAGGCCAGGAACCGTAAAAAGGCCGCGTTGCTGGCGTTTTTCCATA
GGCTCCGCCCCCCTGACGAGCATCACAAAAATCGACGCTCAAGTCAGAGGTGGCGAAACCCGACAGGACT
ATAAAGATACCAGGCGTTTCCCCCTGGAAGCTCCCTCGTGCGCTCTCCTGTTCCGACCCTGCCGCTTACC
GGATACCTGTCCGCCTTTCTCCCTTCGGGAAGCGTGGCGCTTTCTCATAGCTCACGCTGTAGGTATCTCA
GTTCGGTGTAGGTCGTTCGCTCCAAGCTGGGCTGTGTGCACGAACCCCCCGTTCAGCCCGACCGCTGCGC
CTTATCCGGTAACTATCGTCTTGAGTCCAACCCGGTAAGACACGACTTATCGCCACTGGCAGCAGCCACT
GGTAACAGGATTAGCAGAGCGAGGTATGTAGGCGGTGCTACAGAGTTCTTGAAGTGGTGGCCTAACTACG
GCTACACTAGAAGAACAGTATTTGGTATCTGCGCTCTGCTGAAGCCAGTTACCTTCGGAAAAAGAGTTGG
TAGCTCTTGATCCGGCAAACAAACCACCGCTGGTAGCGGTGGTTTTTTTGTTTGCAAGCAGCAGATTACG
CGCAGAAAAAAAGGATCTCAAGAAGATCCTTTGATCTTTTCTACGGGGTCTGACGCTCAGTGGAACGAAA
ACTCACGTTAAGGGATTTTGGTCATGAGATTATCAAAAAGGATCTTCACCTAGATCCTTTTAAATTAAAA
ATGAAGTTTTAAATCAATCTAAAGTATATATGAGTAACCTGAGGCTATGGCAGGGCCTGCCGCCCCGACG
TTGGCTGCGAGCCCTGGGCCTTCACCCGAACTTGGGGGGTGGGGTGGGGAAAAGGAAGAAACGCGGGCGT
ATTGGCCCCAATGGGGTCTCGGTGGGGTATCGACAGAGTGCCAGCCCTGGGACCGAACCCCGCGTTTATG
AACAAACGACCCAACACCGTGCGTTTTATTCTGTCTTTTTATTGCCGTCATAGCGCGGGTTCCTTCCGGT
ATTGTCTCCTTCCGTGTTTCAGTTAGCCTCCCCCTAGGGTGGGCGAAGAACTCCAGCATGAGATCCCCGC
GCTGGAGGATCATCCAGCCGGCGTCCCGGAAAACGATTCCGAAGCCCAACCTTTCATAGAAGGCGGCGGT
GGAATCGAAATCTCGTGATGGCAGGTTGGGCGTCGCTTGGTCGGTCATTTCGAACCCCAGAGTCCCGCTC
AGAAGAACTCGTCAAGAAGGCGATAGAAGGCGATGCGCTGCGAATCGGGAGCGGCGATACCGTAAAGCAC
GAGGAAGCGGTCAGCCCATTCGCCGCCAAGCTCTTCAGCAATATCACGGGTAGCCAACGCTATGTCCTGA
TAGCGATCCGCCACACCCAGCCGGCCACAGTCGATGAATCCAGAAAAGCGGCCATTTTCCACCATGATAT
TCGGCAAGCAGGCATCGCCATGGGTCACGACGAGATCCTCGCCGTCGGGCATGCTCGCCTTGAGCCTGGC
GAACAGTTCGGCTGGCGCGAGCCCCTGATGCTCTTCGTCCAGATCATCCTGATCGACAAGACCGGCTTCC
ATCCGAGTACGTGCTCGCTCGATGCGATGTTTCGCTTGGTGGTCGAATGGGCAGGTAGCCGGATCAAGCG
TATGCAGCCGCCGCATTGCATCAGCCATGATGGATACTTTCTCGGCAGGAGCAAGGTGAGATGACAGGAG
ATCCTGCCCCGGCACTTCGCCCAATAGCAGCCAGTCCCTTCCCGCTTCAGTGACAACGTCGAGCACAGCT
GCGCAAGGAACGCCCGTCGTGGCCAGCCACGATAGCCGCGCTGCCTCGTCTTGCAGTTCATTCAGGGCAC
CGGACAGGTCGGTCTTGACAAAAAGAACCGGGCGCCCCTGCGCTGACAGCCGGAACACGGCGGCATCAGA
GCAGCCGATTGTCTGTTGTGCCCAGTCATAGCCGAATAGCCTCTCCACCCAAGCGGCCGGAGAACCTGCG
TGCAATCCATCTTGTTCAATCATGCGAAACGATCCTCATCCTGTCTCTTGATCGATCTTTGCAAAAGCCT
AGGCCTCCAAAAAAGCCTCCTCACTACTTCTGGAATAGCTCAGAGGCCGAGGCGGCCTCGGCCTCTGCAT
AAATAAAAAAAATTAGTCAGCCATGGGGCGGAGAATGGGCGGAACTGGGCGGAGTTAGGGGCGGGATGGG
CGGAGTTAGGGGCGGGACTATGGTTGCTGACTAATTGAGATGCATGCTTTGCATACTTCTGCCTGCTGGG
GAGCCTGGGGACTTTCCACACCTGGTTGCTGACTAATTGAGATGCATGCTTTGCATACTTCTGCCTGCTG
GGGAGCCTGGGGACTTTCCACACCCTAACTGACACACATTCCACAGCTGGTTCTTTCCGCCTCAGGACTC
TTCCTTTTTCAATATTATTGAAGCATTTATCAGGGTTATTGTCTCATGAGCGGATACATATTTGAATGTA
TTTAGAAAAATAAACAAATAGGGGTTCCGCGCACATTTCCCCGAAAAGTGCCACCTG
[124 nt withheld, positions 4538-4661]
C
[91 nt withheld, positions 4663-4753]
A
[49 nt withheld, positions 4755-4803]
CCTTTGACGTTGGAGTCCACGTTCTTT
[37 nt withheld, positions 4831-4867]
ACCCTATCTCGGTCTATTCTTTTGATTTATAAGGGATTTTGCCGATTTCGGCCTATTGGTTAAAAAATGA
GCTGATTTAACAAAAATTTAACGCGAATTTT
